Addgene plasmid #74892: pEBB HA RelA
Purpose: Express RelA in mammalian cells
Depositing lab: Ezra Burstein & Colin Duckett. Depositing organization: University of Michigan. Publication: COMMD proteins, a novel family of structural and functional homologs of MURR1. Burstein E, Hoberg JE, Wilkinson AS, Rumble JM, Csomos RA, Komarck CM, Maine GN, Wilkinson JC, Mayo MW, Duckett CS. J Biol Chem. 2005 Jun 10;280(23):22222-32. Epub 2005 Mar 30. 10.1074/jbc.M501928200 PubMed 15799966.
Backbone
  Vector backbone: pEBB
  Backbone size w/o insert (bp): 5350
  Vector type: Mammalian Expression
Growth in bacteria
  Bacterial resistance: Ampicillin, 100 μg/mL
  Growth temperature: 37°C
  Growth strain: DH5alpha
  Copy number: Unknown
Gene/Insert
  Gene/Insert name: RelA
  Species: H. sapiens (human)
  Insert size (bp): 1656
  GenBank ID: NM_021975
  Entrez Gene: RELA (a.k.a. AIF3BL3, CMCU, NFKB3, p65)
  Promoter: EF-1alpha promoter
  Tag / fusion protein: HA (N terminal on backbone)
  Cloning method: Restriction Enzyme; 5′ cloning site BamHI (not destroyed); 3′ cloning site NotI (not destroyed)
  Sequencing primers: 5′ CTC AAG CCT CAG ACA GTG G; 3′ GAG GGG TGC AAG GAC CCA G
Terms and licenses: Academic/Nonprofit Terms; Industry Terms: Not Available to Industry
How to cite: pEBB HA RelA was a gift from Ezra Burstein & Colin Duckett (Addgene plasmid # 74892 ; http://n2t.net/addgene:74892 ; RRID:Addgene_74892)
