[The description below was written by a language model from this plasmid's Addgene catalogue record and pLannotate feature annotations shown in this document.]
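Description:
pEBB HA RelA is a mammalian expression plasmid of about 7.0 kb, built on the pEBB backbone, for expressing human RelA (the p65 subunit of NF-κB, also known as NFKB3) in mammalian cells. It is propagated in E. coli through a high-copy ColE1/pUC-type origin and selected with ampicillin via a β-lactamase cassette driven by its own promoter. An M13 phage origin is also annotated. The fragments of lacI, lacZα, rop and the pBR322 bom region, together with the lac promoter and operator, appear to be leftovers from the vector's cloning history rather than working parts. No mammalian selection marker appears in the feature table, which suggests the plasmid is mainly suited to transient transfection.

The expression unit is driven by the strong constitutive human EF-1α promoter. An SV40 early promoter segment and a short small t antigen fragment lie just upstream of it. The RELA coding sequence, roughly 1.65 kb, was inserted between BamHI and NotI sites, both of which are retained. It sits in frame behind an N-terminal HA epitope tag supplied by the backbone. The tag is listed in the catalogue entry but is not annotated separately in the feature table. It allows the protein to be detected or immunoprecipitated with anti-HA antibodies. Downstream of the insert, the table marks a G-CSF stem-loop destabilising element, which suggests the 3′ untranslated region derives from G-CSF sequence. No polyadenylation signal is explicitly annotated. The associated publication concerns COMMD proteins, and the record gives the plasmid's purpose only as expressing RelA in mammalian cells.
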