Features (pLannotate 1.2.2; 17 found; start..end, strand, type, name):
      2..94      +  CDS            lacI (fragment): lac repressor; lacI; The lac repressor binds to the lac operator to inhibit transcription in E. coli. This inhibition can be relieved by adding lactose or isopropyl-β-D-thiogalactopyranoside (IPTG).
    107..128     +  protein_bind   CAP binding site: CAP binding activates transcription in the presence of cAMP. E. coli catabolite activator protein
    143..173     +  promoter       lac promoter: promoter for the E. coli lac operon
    181..197     +  protein_bind   lac operator: The lac repressor binds to the lac operator to inhibit transcription in E. coli. This inhibition can be relieved by adding lactose or isopropyl-β-D-thiogalactopyranoside (IPTG). lac repressor encoded by lacI
    252..462     +  promoter       SV40 promoter: SV40 early promoter
    484..550     +  CDS            small t antigen (fragment): SV40 (simian virus 40) small t antigen
    558..1739    +  promoter       EF-1α promoter: strong constitutive promoter for human elongation factor EF-1α
   1843..3495    +  CDS            RELA: TF65_HUMAN - Also known as NFKB3. Experimental evidence at protein level: Swiss-Prot protein existence level 1. NF-kappa-B is a pleiotropic transcription factor present in almost all cell types and is the endpoint of a series of signal transduction events that are initiated by a vast array of stimuli related to many biological processes such as inflammation, immunity, differentiation, cell growth, tumorigenesis and apoptosis. NF-kappa-B is a homo- or heterodimeric complex formed by the Rel-like domain- containing proteins RELA/p65, RELB, NFKB1/p105, NFKB1/p50, REL and NFKB2/p52. The heterodime
   3515..3607    +  ncRNA          G-CSF SLDE: Accession: RF00183 - G-CSF factor stem-loop destabilising element (SLDE)
   4176..4333    +  CDS            lacZα (fragment): LacZα fragment of β-galactosidase; lacZ fragment
   4339..4390    -  misc_feature   bom (fragment): basis of mobility region from pBR322
   4409..4789    +  rep_origin     M13 ori (sequence partly withheld): M13 bacteriophage origin of replication; arrow indicates direction of (+) strand synthesis
   4865..4914    -  misc_feature   bom (fragment): basis of mobility region from pBR322
   5016..5051    -  CDS            rop (fragment): Rop protein, which maintains plasmids at low copy number; rop
   5146..5250    +  promoter       AmpR promoter: bla
   5251..6111    +  CDS            AmpR: β-lactamase; bla; confers resistance to ampicillin, carbenicillin, and related antibiotics
   6282..6870    +  rep_origin     ori: high-copy-number ColE1/pMB1/pBR322/pUC origin of replication
>Addgene plasmid #74892 | pEBB HA RelA | depositor full sequence | sequence record 150702 | pEBB HA RelA sequence 7046 bps
AGCGCCCAATACGCAAACCGCCTCTCCCCGCGCGTTGGCCGATTCATTAATGCAGCTGGCACGACAGGTT
TCCCGACTGGAAAGCGGGCAGTGAGCGCAACGCAATTAATGTGAGTTAGCTCACTCATTAGGCACCCCAG
GCTTTACACTTTATGCTTCCGGCTCGTATGTTGTGTGGAATTGTGAGCGGATAACAATTTCACACAGGAA
ACAGCTATGACCATGATTACGCCAAGCTTCCAGGCTCCCCAGCAGGCAGAAGTATGCAAAGCATGCATCT
CAATTAGTCAGCAACCATAGTCCCGCCCCTAACTCCGCCCATCCCGCCCCTAACTCCGCCCAGTTCCGCC
CATTCTCCGCCCCATGGCTGACTAATTTTTTTTATTTATGCAGAGGCCGAGGCCGCCTCGGCCTCTGAGC
TATTCCAGAAGTAGTGAGGAGGCTTTTTTGGAGGCCTAGGCTTTTGCAAAAAGCTTTGCAAAGATGGATA
AAGTTTTAAACAGAGAGGAATCTTTGCAGCTAATGGACCTTCTAGGTCTTGAAAGGAGTGGGAATTGGCT
CCGGTGCCCGTCAGTGGGCAGAGCGCACATCGCCCACAGTCCCCGAGAAGTTGGGGGGAGGGGTCGGCAA
TTGAACCGGTGCCTAGAGAAGGTGGCGCGGGGTAAACTGGGAAAGTGATGTCGTGTACTGGCTCCGCCTT
TTTCCCGAGGGTGGGGGAGAACCGTATATAAGTGCAGTAGTCGCCGTGAACGTTCTTTTTCGCAACGGGT
TTGCCGCCAGAACACAGGTAAGTGCCGTGTGTGGTTCCCGCGGGCCTGGCCTCTTTACGGGTTATGGCCC
TTGCGTGCCTTGAATTACTTCCACGCCCCTGGCTGCAGTACGTGATTCTTGATCCCGAGCTTCGGGTTGG
AAGTGGGTGGGAGAGTTCGAGGCCTTGCGCTTAAGGAGCCCCTTCGCCTCGTGCTTGAGTTGAGGCCTGG
CCTGGGCGCTGGGGCCGCCGCGTGCGAATCTGGTGGCACCTTCGCGCCTGTCTCGCTGCTTTCGATAAGT
CTCTAGCCATTTAAAATTTTTGATGACCTGCTGCGACGCTTTTTTTCTGGCAAGATAGTCTTGTAAATGC
GGGCCAAGATCTGCACACTGGTATTTCGGTTTTTGGGGCCGCGGGCGGCGACGGGGCCCGTGCGTCCCAG
CGCACATGTTCGGCGAGGCGGGGCCTGCGAGCGCGGCCACCGAGAATCGGACGGGGGTAGTCTCAAGCTG
GCCGGCCTGCTCTGGTGCCTGGCCTCGCGCCGCCGTGTATCGCCCCGCCCTGGGCGGCAAGGCTGGCCCG
GTCGGCACCAGTTGCGTGAGCGGAAAGATGGCCGCTTCCCGGCCCTGCTGCAGGGAGCTCAAAATGGAGG
ACGCGGCGCTCGGGAGAGCGGGCGGGTGAGTCACCCACACAAAGGAAAAGGGCCTTTCCGTCCTCAGCCG
TCGCTTCATGTGACTCCACGGAGTACCGGGCGCCGTCCAGGCACCTCGATTAGTTCTCGAGCTTTTGGAG
TACGTCGTCTTTAGGTTGGGGGGAGGGGTTTTATGCGATGGAGTTTCCCCACACTGAGTGGGTGGAGACT
GAAGTTAGGCCAGCTTGGCACTTGATGTAATTCTCCTTGGAATTTGCCCTTTTTGAGTTTGGATCTTGGT
TCATTCTCAAGCCTCAGACAGTGGTTCAAAGTTTTTTTCTTCCATTTCAGGTGTCGTGAGGAATTCTCTA
GAGATCCCTCGACCTCGAGATCCATTGTGCTGGATCTCACCATGGCTTCTAGCTATCCTTATGACGTGCC
TGACTATGCCAGCCTGGGATCCATGGACGAACTGTTCCCCCTCATCTTCCCGGCAGAGCCAGCCCAGGCC
TCTGGCCCCTATGTGGAGATCATTGAGCAGCCCAAGCAGCGGGGCATGCGCTTCCGCTACAAGTGCGAGG
GGCGCTCCGCGGGCAGCATCCCAGGCGAGAGGAGCACAGATACCACCAAGACCCACCCCACCATCAAGAT
CAATGGCTACACAGGACCAGGGACAGTGCGCATCTCCCTGGTCACCAAGGACCCTCCTCACCGGCCTCAC
CCCCACGAGCTTGTAGGAAAGGACTGCCGGGATGGCTTCTATGAGGCTGAGCTCTGCCCGGACCGCTGCA
TCCACAGTTTCCAGAACCTGGGAATCCAGTGTGTGAAGAAGCGGGACCTGGAGCAGGCTATCAGTCAGCG
CATCCAGACCAACAACAACCCCTTCCAAGTTCCTATAGAAGAGCAGCGTGGGGACTACGACCTGAATGCT
GTGCGGCTCTGCTTCCAGGTGACAGTGCGGGACCCATCAGGCAGGCCCCTCCGCCTGCCGCCTGTCCTTT
CTCATCCCATCTTTGACAATCGTGCCCCCAACACTGCCGAGCTCAAGATCTGCCGAGTGAACCGAAACTC
TGGCAGCTGCCTCGGTGGGGATGAGATCTTCCTACTGTGTGACAAGGTGCAGAAAGAGGACATTGAGGTG
TATTTCACGGGACCAGGCTGGGAGGCCCGAGGCTCCTTTTCGCAAGCTGATGTGCACCGACAAGTGGCCA
TTGTGTTCCGGACCCCTCCCTACGCAGACCCCAGCCTGCAGGCTCCTGTGCGTGTCTCCATGCAGCTGCG
GCGGCCTTCCGACCGGGAGCTCAGTGAGCCCATGGAATTCCAGTACCTGCCAGATACAGACGATCGTCAC
CGGATTGAGGAGAAACGTAAAAGGACATATGAGACCTTCAAGAGCATCATGAAGAAGAGTCCTTTCAGCG
GACCCACCGACCCCCGGCCTCCACCTCGACGCATTGCTGTGCCTTCCCGCAGCTCAGCTTCTGTCCCCAA
GCCAGCACCCCAGCCCTATCCCTTTACGTCATCCCTGAGCACCATCAACTATGATGAGTTTCCCACCATG
GTGTTTCCTTCTGGGCAGATCAGCCAGGCCTCGGCCTTGGCCCCGGCCCCTCCCCAAGTCCTGCCCCAGG
CTCCAGCCCCTGCCCCTGCTCCAGCCATGGTATCAGCTCTGGCCCAGGCCCCAGCCCCTGTCCCAGTCCT
AGCCCCAGGCCCTCCTCAGGCTGTGGCCCCACCTGCCCCCAAGCCCACCCAGGCTGGGGAAGGAACGCTG
TCAGAGGCCCTGCTGCAGCTGCAGTTTGATGATGAAGACCTGGGGGCCTTGCTTGGCAACAGCACAGACC
CAGCTGTGTTCACAGACCTGGCATCCGTCGACAACTCCGAGTTTCAGCAGCTGCTGAACCAGGGCATACC
TGTGGCCCCCCACACAACTGAGCCCATGCTGATGGAGTACCCTGAGGCTATAACTCGCCTAGTGACAGGG
GCCCAGAGGCCCCCCGACCCAGCTCCTGCTCCACTGGGGGCCCCGGGGCTCCCCAATGGCCTCCTTTCAG
GAGATGAAGACTTCTCCTCCATTGCGGACATGGACTTCTCAGCCCTGCTGAGTCAGATCAGCTCCTAAGC
GGCCGCGACTCTAGAGTGAGGGTCCCCACCTGGGACCCTTGAGAGTATCAGGTCTCCCACGTGGGAGACA
AGAAATCCCTGTTTAATATTTAAACAGCAGTGTTCCCCATCTGGGTCCTTGCACCCCTCACTCTGGCCTC
AGCCGACTGCACAGCGGCCCCTGCATCCCCTTGGCTGTGAGGCCCCTGGACAAGCAGAGGTGGCCAGAGC
TGGGAGGCATGGCCCTGGGGTCCCACGAATTTGCTGGGGAATCTCGTTTTTCTTCTTAAGACTTTTGGGA
CATGGTTTGACTCCCGAACATCACCGACGCGTCTCCTGTTTTTCTGGGTGGCCTCGGGACACCTGCCCTG
CCCCCACGAGGGTCAGGACTGTGACTCTTTTTAGGGCCAGGCAGGTGCCTGGACATTTGCCTTGCTGGAC
GGGGACTGGGGATGTGGGAGGGAGCAGACAGGAGGAATCATGTCAGGCCTGTGTGTGAAAGGAAGCTCCA
CTGTCACCCTCCACCTCTTCACCCCCCACTCACCAGTGTCCCCTCCACTGTCACATTGTAACTGAACTTC
AGGATAATAAAGTGTTTGCCTCCAAAAAAAAAAAAAAAAAAAAAAAAAAAAAAAAAAAAAAAAAAAAAAA
AAAAAAAAAAAAAAAAAAAAAAAAAAAAAAAAAAAAAAAAAAAGAATTCACTGGCCGTCGTTTTACAACG
TCGTGACTGGGAAAACCCTGGCGTTACCCAACTTAATCGCCTTGCAGCACATCCCCCTTTCGCCAGCTGG
CGTAATAGCGAAGAGGCCCGCACCGATCGCCCTTCCCAACAGTTGCGCAGCCTGAATGGCGAATGGCGCC
TGATGCGGTATTTTCTCCTTACGCATCTGTGCGGTATTTCACACCGCATA
[142 nt withheld, positions 4391-4532]
C
[141 nt withheld, positions 4534-4674]
CCTTTGACGTTGGAGTCCACGTTCTTT
[37 nt withheld, positions 4702-4738]
ACCCTATCTCGGGCTATTCTTTTGATTTATAAGGGATTTTGCCGATTTCGGCCTATTGGTTAAAAAATGA
GCTGATTTAACAAAAATTTAACGCGAATTTTAACAAAATATTAACGTTTACAATTTTATGGTGCACTCTC
AGTACAATCTGCTCTGATGCCGCATAGTTAAGCCAGCCCCGACACCCGCCAACACCCGCTGACGCGCCCT
GACGGGCTTGTCTGCTCCCGGCATCCGCTTACAGACAAGCTGTGACCGTCTCCGGGAGCTGCATGTGTCA
GAGGTTTTCACCGTCATCACCGAAACGCGCGAGACGAAAGGGCCTCGTGATACGCCTATTTTTATAGGTT
AATGTCATGATAATAATGGTTTCTTAGACGTCAGGTGGCACTTTTCGGGGAAATGTGCGCGGAACCCCTA
TTTGTTTATTTTTCTAAATACATTCAAATATGTATCCGCTCATGAGACAATAACCCTGATAAATGCTTCA
ATAATATTGAAAAAGGAAGAGTATGAGTATTCAACATTTCCGTGTCGCCCTTATTCCCTTTTTTGCGGCA
TTTTGCCTTCCTGTTTTTGCTCACCCAGAAACGCTGGTGAAAGTAAAAGATGCTGAAGATCAGTTGGGTG
CACGAGTGGGTTACATCGAACTGGATCTCAACAGCGGTAAGATCCTTGAGAGTTTTCGCCCCGAAGAACG
TTTTCCAATGATGAGCACTTTTAAAGTTCTGCTATGTGGCGCGGTATTATCCCGTATTGACGCCGGGCAA
GAGCAACTCGGTCGCCGCATACACTATTCTCAGAATGACTTGGTTGAGTACTCACCAGTCACAGAAAAGC
ATCTTACGGATGGCATGACAGTAAGAGAATTATGCAGTGCTGCCATAACCATGAGTGATAACACTGCGGC
CAACTTACTTCTGACAACGATCGGAGGACCGAAGGAGCTAACCGCTTTTTTGCACAACATGGGGGATCAT
GTAACTCGCCTTGATCGTTGGGAACCGGAGCTGAATGAAGCCATACCAAACGACGAGCGTGACACCACGA
TGCCTGTAGCAATGGCAACAACGTTGCGCAAACTATTAACTGGCGAACTACTTACTCTAGCTTCCCGGCA
ACAATTAATAGACTGGATGGAGGCGGATAAAGTTGCAGGACCACTTCTGCGCTCGGCCCTTCCGGCTGGC
TGGTTTATTGCTGATAAATCTGGAGCCGGTGAGCGTGGGTCTCGCGGTATCATTGCAGCACTGGGGCCAG
ATGGTAAGCCCTCCCGTATCGTAGTTATCTACACGACGGGGAGTCAGGCAACTATGGATGAACGAAATAG
ACAGATCGCTGAGATAGGTGCCTCACTGATTAAGCATTGGTAACTGTCAGACCAAGTTTACTCATATATA
CTTTAGATTGATTTAAAACTTCATTTTTAATTTAAAAGGATCTAGGTGAAGATCCTTTTTGATAATCTCA
TGACCAAAATCCCTTAACGTGAGTTTTCGTTCCACTGAGCGTCAGACCCCGTAGAAAAGATCAAAGGATC
TTCTTGAGATCCTTTTTTTCTGCGCGTAATCTGCTGCTTGCAAACAAAAAAACCACCGCTACCAGCGGTG
GTTTGTTTGCCGGATCAAGAGCTACCAACTCTTTTTCCGAAGGTAACTGGCTTCAGCAGAGCGCAGATAC
CAAATACTGTCCTTCTAGTGTAGCCGTAGTTAGGCCACCACTTCAAGAACTCTGTAGCACCGCCTACATA
CCTCGCTCTGCTAATCCTGTTACCAGTGGCTGCTGCCAGTGGCGATAAGTCGTGTCTTACCGGGTTGGAC
TCAAGACGATAGTTACCGGATAAGGCGCAGCGGTCGGGCTGAACGGGGGGTTCGTGCACACAGCCCAGCT
TGGAGCGAACGACCTACACCGAACTGAGATACCTACAGCGTGAGCTATGAGAAAGCGCCACGCTTCCCGA
AGGGAGAAAGGCGGACAGGTATCCGGTAAGCGGCAGGGTCGGAACAGGAGAGCGCACGAGGGAGCTTCCA
GGGGGAAACGCCTGGTATCTTTATAGTCCTGTCGGGTTTCGCCACCTCTGACTTGAGCGTCGATTTTTGT
GATGCTCGTCAGGGGGGCGGAGCCTATGGAAAAACGCCAGCAACGCGGCCTTTTTACGGTTCCTGGCCTT
TTGCTGGCCTTTTGCTCACATGTTCTTTCCTGCGTTATCCCCTGATTCTGTGGATAACCGTATTACCGCC
TTTGAGTGAGCTGATACCGCTCGCCGCAGCCGAACGACCGAGCGCAGCGAGTCAGTGAGCGAGGAAGC
