>Addgene plasmid #74892 | pEBB HA RelA | addgene partial sequence | sequence record 148793 | EF1a-F 5'-TCAAGCCTCAGACAGTGGTTC-3'
TTTCAGGTGTCGTGAGGAATTCTCTAGAGATCCCTCGACCTCGAGATCCATTGTGCTGGATCTCACCATG
GCTTCTAGCTATCCTTATGACGTGCCTGACTATGCCAGCCTGGGATCCATGGACGAACTGTTCCCCCTCA
TCTTCCCGGCAGAGCCAGCCCAGGCCTCTGGCCCCTATGTGGAGATCATTGAGCAGCCCAAGCAGCGGGG
CATGCGCTTCCGCTACAAGTGCGAGGGGCGCTCCGCGGGCAGCATCCCAGGCGAGAGGAGCACAGATACC
ACCAAGACCCACCCCACCATCAAGATCAATGGCTACACAGGACCAGGGACAGTGCGCATCTCCCTGGTCA
CCAAGGACCCTCCTCACCGGCCTCACCCCCACGAGCTTGTAGGAAAGGACTGCCGGGATGGCTTCTATGA
GGCTGAGCTCTGCCCGGACCGCTGCATCCACAGTTTCCAGAACCTGGGAATCCAGTGTGTGAAGAAGCGG
GACCTGGAGCAGGCTATCAGTCAGCGCATCCAGACCAACAACAACCCCTTCCAAGTTCCTATAGAAGAGC
AGCGTGGGGACTACGACCTGAATGCTGTGCGGCTCTGCTTCCAGGTGACAGTGCGGGACCCATCAGGCAG
GCCCCTCCGCCTGCCGCCTGTCCTTTCTCATCCCATCTTTGACAATCGTGCCCCCAACACTGCCGAGCTC
AAGATCTGCCGAGTGAACCGAAACTCTGGCAGCTGCCTCGGTGGGGATGAGATCTTCCTACTGTGTGACA
AGGTGCAGAAAGAGGACATTGAGGTGTATTTCACGGGACCAGGCTGGGAGGCCCGAGGCTCCTTTTCGCA
AGCTGATGTGCACCGACAAGTGGCCATTGTGTTCCGGACCCCTCCCTACGCAGACCCCAGCCTGCAGGCT
CCTGTGCGTGTCTCCATGCAGCTGCGGCGGCCTTCCGACCGGGAGCTCAGTGAGCCCATGGAATTCCAGT
ACCTGCCAGATACAGACGATCGTCACCGGA
