>Addgene plasmid #74892 | pEBB HA RelA | addgene partial sequence | sequence record 148812 | G-CSF-R 5'-GATGGGGAACACTGCTGTTTA-3'
CCACGTGGGAGACCTGATACTCTCAAGGGTCCCAGGTGGGGACCCTCACTCTAGAGTCGCGGCCGCTTAG
GAGCTGATCTGACTCAGCAGGGCTGAGAAGTCCATGTCCGCAATGGAGGAGAAGTCTTCATCTCCTGAAA
GGAGGCCATTGGGGAGCCCCGGGGCCCCCAGTGGAGCAGGAGCTGGGTCGGGGGGCCTCTGGGCCCCTGT
CACTAGGCGAGTTATAGCCTCAGGGTACTCCATCAGCATGGGCTCAGTTGTGTGGGGGGCCACAGGTATG
CCCTGGTTCAGCAGCTGCTGAAACTCGGAGTTGTCGACGGATGCCAGGTCTGTGAACACAGCTGGGTCTG
TGCTGTTGCCAAGCAAGGCCCCCAGGTCTTCATCATCAAACTGCAGCTGCAGCAGGGCCTCTGACAGCGT
TCCTTCCCCAGCCTGGGTGGGCTTGGGGGCAGGTGGGGCCACAGCCTGAGGAGGGCCTGGGGCTAGGACT
GGGACAGGGGCTGGGGCCTGGGCCAGAGCTGATACCATGGCTGGAGCAGGGGCAGGGGCTGGAGCCTGGG
GCAGGACTTGGGGAGGGGCCGGGGCCAAGGCCGAGGCCTGGCTGATCTGCCCAGAAGGAAACACCATGGT
GGGAAACTCATCATAGTTGATGGTGCTCAGGGATGACGTAAAGGGATAGGGCTGGGGTGCTGGCTTGGGG
ACAGAAGCTGAGCTGCGGGAAGGCACAGCAATGCGTCGAGGTGGAGGCCGGGGGTCGGTGGGTCCGCTGA
AAGGACTCTTCTTCATGATGCTCTTGAAGGTCTCATATGTCCTTTTACGTTTCTCCTCAATCCGGTGACG
ATCGTCTGTATCTGGCAGGTACTGGAATTCCATGGGCTCACTGAGCTCCCGGTCGGAAGGCCGCCGCAGC
TGCATGGAGACACGCACAGGAGCCTGCAGGCTGGGGTCTGCGTAGGGAGGGGTCCGGAACACAATGGCCA
CTTGTCGGTGCACATCAGCTTGCGAAAAGGAGCCTCGGGCCTCCCAGCCTGGTCCCGTGAAATACACCTC
AATGTCCTCTTTCTGCACCTTGTCACACA
